Addgene plasmid #145579: pGBW-m4046897
Purpose: Bacterial Expression plasmid for SARS-CoV-2 ORF10 protein
Depositing lab: Ginkgo Bioworks & Benjie Chen. Depositing organization: Ginkgo Bioworks.
Backbone
  Vector backbone: ori-013 - marker | cmR
  Backbone size w/o insert (bp): 1462
  Vector type: Bacterial Expression
Growth in bacteria
  Bacterial resistance: Chloramphenicol, 25 μg/mL
  Growth temperature: 30°C
  Growth strain: DH5alpha
  Copy number: High Copy
Gene/Insert
  Gene/Insert name: SARS-CoV-2 ORF10 protein
  Species: Escherichia coli str. K-12 substr. MG1655; Severe acute respiratory syndrome coronavirus 2
  Insert size (bp): 110
  Mutation: wt
  Entrez Gene: ORF10 (a.k.a. GU280_gp11)
  Promoter: Promoter | pT7 ; Operator | lacO ; RBS | T7_rbs ; Start Codon | ATG
  Tag / fusion protein: Cleavable TEV;HA (C terminal on backbone)
  Cloning method: Unknown
Resource information
  A portion of this plasmid was derived from a plasmid made by: GinkgoBioworks
Depositor comments: NCBI Reference Sequence: YP_009725255.1
How to cite: pGBW-m4046897 was a gift from Ginkgo Bioworks & Benjie Chen (Addgene plasmid # 145579 ; http://n2t.net/addgene:145579 ; RRID:Addgene_145579)
