[The description below was written by a language model from this plasmid's Addgene catalogue record and pLannotate feature annotations shown in this document.]
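Description:
pGBW-m4046897 is a very compact bacterial expression plasmid (about 1.9 kb in the sequenced record) built to produce the SARS-CoV-2 ORF10 protein in E. coli. Its minimal synthetic backbone contains little beyond a high-copy ColE1/pUC-type origin of replication and a chloramphenicol acetyltransferase (cat) gene driven by its own cat promoter, so the plasmid is maintained under chloramphenicol selection. A lambda t0 terminator follows the resistance cassette and insulates the downstream expression unit from read-through transcription.

The expression cassette spans the numbering origin of the circular map. A T7 promoter is immediately followed by a lac operator, and then comes the efficient ribosome binding site from phage T7 gene 10, an ATG start codon and the wild-type ORF10 coding sequence (about 110 bp). Transcription therefore requires a host that supplies T7 RNA polymerase. It is held off by lac repressor and can be induced with IPTG or lactose; no lacI gene is annotated on the plasmid, so repressor would have to come from the host. According to the catalogue entry, the backbone adds a C-terminal TEV-cleavable HA epitope tag, which allows immunodetection or capture of this very small protein and later removal of the tag. These tag elements are not picked out individually in the feature table. The "coronavirus 3' UTR pseudoknot" annotation falls within the insert region and probably reflects sequence similarity between the insert and that region of the viral genome, not a deliberately included RNA element. The plasmid belongs to a set of SARS-CoV-2 protein expression constructs and is suited to recombinant production of ORF10 for biochemical or antibody-related studies.
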