Features (pLannotate 1.2.2; 8 found; start..end, strand, type, name):
      1..23      +  RBS            RBS: efficient ribosome binding site from bacteriophage T7 gene 10 (Olins and Rangwala, 1989)
     75..134     +  ncRNA          Corona pk3: Accession: RF00165 - Coronavirus 3' UTR pseudoknot
    313..901     +  rep_origin     ori: high-copy-number ColE1/pMB1/pBR322/pUC origin of replication
    909..1006    +  promoter       cat promoter: promoter of the E. coli cat gene encoding chloramphenicol acetyltransferase
   1007..1663    +  CDS            cat: CAT_ECOLX - Experimental evidence at protein level: Swiss-Prot protein existence level 1. This enzyme is an effector of chloramphenicol resistance in bacteria. From Escherichia coli. This protein is used as a marker in many commonly used cloning vectors, such as pACYC184.
   1737..1771    +  terminator     lambda t0 terminator: minimal transcription terminator from phage lambda (Scholtissek and Grosse, 1987)
   1799..1817    +  promoter       T7 promoter: promoter for bacteriophage T7 RNA polymerase
   1818..1842    +  protein_bind   lac operator: The lac repressor binds to the lac operator to inhibit transcription in E. coli. This inhibition can be relieved by adding lactose or isopropyl-β-D-thiogalactopyranoside (IPTG). lac repressor encoded by lacI
>Addgene plasmid #145579 | pGBW-m4046897 | addgene full sequence | sequence record 353415 | Addgene NGS Result
TTTGTTTAACTTTAAGAAGGAGACTCTTCTATGGGCTATATAAACGTTTTCGCTTTTCCGTTTACGATAT
ATAGTCTACTCTTGTGCAGAATGAATTCTCGTAACTACATAGCACAAGTAGATGTAGTTAACTTTAATCT
CACAGAGAACCTGTACTTTCAAAGCTACCCGTATGACGTTCCTGATTATGCCTAACCGGCTTATCGGTCA
GTTTCACCTGATTTACGTAAAAACCCGCTTCGGCGGGTTTTTGCTTTTGGAGGGGCAGAAAGATGAATGA
CTGTCCACGACGCTATACCCAAAAGAAAAAGCTTGAGATCCTTTTTTTCTGCGCGTAATCTGCTGCTTGC
AAACAAAAAAACCACCGCTACCAGCGGTGGTTTGTTTGCCGGATCAAGAGCTACCAACTCTTTTTCCGAA
GGTAACTGGCTTCAGCAGAGCGCAGATACCAAATACTGTTCTTCTAGTGTAGCCGTAGTTAGGCCACCAC
TTCAAGAACTCTGTAGCACCGCCTACATACCTCGCTCTGCTAATCCTGTTACCAGTGGCTGCTGCCAGTG
GCGATAAGTCGTGTCTTACCGGGTTGGACTCAAGACGATAGTTACCGGATAAGGCGCAGCGGTCGGGCTG
AACGGGGGGTTCGTGCACACAGCCCAGCTTGGAGCGAACGACCTACACCGAACTGAGATACCTACAGCGT
GAGCTATGAGAAAGCGCCACGCTTCCCGAAGGGAGAAAGGCGGACAGGTATCCGGTAAGCGGCAGGGTCG
GAACAGGAGAGCGCACGAGGGAGCTTCCAGGGGGAAACGCCTGGTATCTTTATAGTCCTGTCGGGTTTCG
CCACCTCTGACTTGAGCGTCGATTTTTGTGATGCTCGTCAGGGGGGCGGAGCCTATGGAAATTGATCGGG
CACGTAAGAGGTTCCAACTTTCACCATAATGAAATAAGATCACTACCGGGCGTATTTTTTGAGTTATCGA
GATTTTCAGGAGCTAAGGAAGCTAAAATGGAGAAAAAAATCACTGGATATACCACCGTTGATATATCCCA
ATGGCATCGTAAAGAACATTTTGAGGCATTTCAGTCAGTTGCTCAATGTACCTATAACCAGACCGTTCAG
CTGGATATTACGGCCTTTTTAAAGACCGTAAAGAAAAATAAGCACAAGTTTTATCCGGCCTTTATTCACA
TTCTTGCCCGCCTGATGAATGCTCATCCGGAATTTCGTATGGCAATGAAAGACGGTGAGCTGGTGATATG
GGATAGTGTTCACCCTTGTTACACCGTTTTCCATGAGCAAACTGAAACGTTTTCATCGCTCTGGAGTGAA
TACCACGACGATTTCCGGCAGTTTCTACACATATATTCGCAAGATGTGGCGTGTTACGGTGAAAACCTGG
CCTATTTCCCTAAAGGGTTTATTGAGAATATGTTTTTCGTTTCAGCCAATCCCTGGGTGAGTTTCACCAG
TTTTGATTTAAACGTGGCCAATATGGACAACTTCTTCGCCCCCGTTTTCACCATGGGCAAATATTATACG
CAAGGCGACAAGGTGCTGATGCCGCTGGCGATTCAGGTTCATCATGCCGTTTGTGATGGCTTCCATGTCG
GCAGAATGCTTAATGAATTACAACAGTACTGCGATGAGTGGCAGGGCGGGGCGTAATTTGATATCGAGCT
CGCTTGGACTCCTGTTGATAGATCCAGTAATGACCTCAGAACTCCATCTGGATTTGTTCAGAACGCTCGG
TTGCCGCCGGGCGTTTTTTATTGGTCATCGATCTCGATCCCGCGAAATTAATACGACTCACTATAGGGGA
ATTGTGAGCGGATAACAATTCCCCTCTAGAAATAAT
